Addgene plasmid #211048: pBiT3.1-C_WDR86:1-376
Purpose: Mammalian expression of full-length human WDR86. C-terminal HiBiT tag.
Depositing lab: Cheryl Arrowsmith. Depositing organization: University of Toronto. Publication: A Target Class Ligandability Evaluation of WD40 Repeat-Containing Proteins. Ackloo S, Li F, Szewczyk M, Seitova A, Loppnau P, Zeng H, Xu J, Ahmad S, Arnautova YA, Baghaie AJ, Beldar S, Bolotokova A, Centrella PA, Chau I, Clark MA, Cuozzo JW, Dehghani-Tafti S, Disch JS, Dong A, Dumas A, Feng JA, Ghiabi P, Gibson E, Gilmer J, Goldman B, Green SR, Guie MA, Guilinger JP, Harms N, Herasymenko O, Houliston S, Hutchinson A, Kearnes S, Keefe AD, Kimani SW, Kramer T, Kutera M, Kwak HA, Lento C, Li Y, Liu J, Loup J, Machado RAC, Mulhern CJ, Perveen S, Righetto GL, Riley P, Shrestha S, Sigel EA, Silva M, Sintchak MD, Slakman BL, Taylor RD, Thompson J, Torng W, Underkoffler C, von Rechenberg M, Walsh RT, Watson I, Wilson DJ, Wolf E, Yadav M, Yazdi AK, Zhang J, Zhang Y, Santhakumar V, Edwards AM, Barsyte-Lovejoy D, Schapira M, Brown PJ, Halabelian L, Arrowsmith CH. J Med Chem. 2025 Jan 23;68(2):1092-1112. doi: 10.1021/acs.jmedchem.4c02010. Epub 2024 Nov 4. PubMed 39495097.
Backbone
  Vector backbone: pBiT3.1-C
  Backbone manufacturer: Promega
  Vector type: Mammalian Expression
  Selectable markers: Neomycin (select with G418)
Growth in bacteria
  Bacterial resistance: Kanamycin, 50 μg/mL
  Growth temperature: 37°C
  Growth strain: DH5alpha
  Copy number: High Copy
Gene/Insert
  Gene/Insert name: WDR86:M1-A376
  Species: H. sapiens (human)
  Insert size (bp): 1128
  Mutation: wild type
  Entrez Gene: WDR86
  Promoter: CMV
  Tag / fusion protein: GSSGGSSGVSGWRLFKKIS (C terminal on insert)
  Cloning method: Ligation Independent Cloning
  Sequencing primers: 5′ T7; 3′ TTGCTCAGCGGTGGCAGCAG
Resource information
  A portion of this plasmid was derived from a plasmid made by: Integrated DNA Technologies (Synthetic dsDNA)
Terms and licenses: Academic/Nonprofit Terms; Industry Terms: Not Available to Industry
Depositor comments: 5' Cloning Site: EcoR1 (not destroyed), 3' Cloning Site: Xho1 (not destroyed).
How to cite: pBiT3.1-C_WDR86:1-376 was a gift from Cheryl Arrowsmith (Addgene plasmid # 211048 ; http://n2t.net/addgene:211048 ; RRID:Addgene_211048)
