[The description below was written by a language model from this plasmid's Addgene catalogue record and pLannotate feature annotations shown in this document.]
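Description:
pBiT3.1-C_WDR86:1-376 is a mammalian expression plasmid built on Promega's pBiT3.1-C backbone that carries the full-length, wild-type human WDR86 coding sequence (residues M1–A376, 1128 bp), fused at its C terminus through a short glycine-serine linker to the HiBiT peptide. HiBiT is a small tag that complements the LgBiT fragment to reconstitute NanoLuc luciferase, so tagged protein can be quantified by luminescence. The insert originated as synthetic double-stranded DNA and was introduced by ligation-independent cloning between EcoRI and XhoI sites, both of which are retained. Expression is driven by the CMV immediate-early enhancer and promoter, followed by a chimeric β-globin/immunoglobulin intron that aids transcript processing. A T7 promoter sits just upstream of the open reading frame and serves as a sequencing primer site, and an SV40 polyadenylation signal lies downstream. The small "SET1" and large T antigen fragments in the annotation are probably incidental matches within the tag-proximal and SV40 poly(A) regions rather than functional parts.

The plasmid replicates at high copy in E. coli from a ColE1/pUC-type origin and is selected with kanamycin through the neo (nptII) gene, which is driven by the bacterial EM7 promoter and preceded by a single loxP site. The catalogue entry lists neomycin/G418 as the mammalian selectable marker. The feature table, however, shows no eukaryotic promoter directly upstream of neo, and instead contains a separate SV40 promoter–blasticidin S deaminase–synthetic poly(A) cassette, which suggests blasticidin selection may be available in mammalian cells. The record does not resolve this discrepancy. The construct was deposited as part of a study evaluating the ligandability of WD40 repeat proteins. The record does not state the specific assays, but HiBiT fusions of this kind are generally used to measure protein levels in cells by luminescence.
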