Features (pLannotate 1.2.2; 17 found; start..end, strand, type, name):
     24..105     -  polyA_signal   SV40 poly(A) signal: SV40 polyadenylation signal
    128..211     -  CDS            large T antigen (fragment): large T antigen from SV40 (simian virus 40)
    276..641     +  enhancer       CMV enhancer: human cytomegalovirus immediate early enhancer
    643..842     +  promoter       CMV promoter: human cytomegalovirus (CMV) immediate early promoter
    981..1113    +  intron         chimeric intron: chimera between introns from human β-globin and immunoglobulin heavy chain genes
   1157..1175    +  promoter       T7 promoter: promoter for bacteriophage T7 RNA polymerase
   1243..2370    +  CDS            WDR86: WDR86_HUMAN - Experimental evidence at transcript level: Swiss-Prot protein existence level 2. From Homo sapiens (Human).
   2466..2493    +  CDS            SET1 (fragment): solubility-enhancement tag derived from T7 phage gene 10B
   2519..2640    -  polyA_signal   SV40 poly(A) signal: SV40 polyadenylation signal
   2663..2731    -  CDS            large T antigen (fragment): large T antigen from SV40 (simian virus 40)
   2755..2788    +  protein_bind   loxP: Cre-mediated recombination occurs in the 8-bp core sequence (GCATACAT). Cre recombinase
   2798..2845    +  promoter       EM7 promoter: synthetic bacterial promoter&nbsp
   2877..3668    +  CDS            neo: KKA2_KLEPN - Also known as kan, nptII. Experimental evidence at protein level: Swiss-Prot protein existence level 1. Resistance to kanamycin, neomycin, paromomycin, ribostamycin, butirosin and gentamicin B. From Klebsiella pneumoniae.
   3829..4417    -  rep_origin     ori: high-copy-number ColE1/pMB1/pBR322/pUC origin of replication
   4543..4591    -  polyA_signal   poly(A) signal: synthetic polyadenylation signal
   4615..5013    -  CDS            BSD: blasticidin S deaminase; Aspergillus terreus BSD; confers resistance to blasticidin
   5044..5401    -  promoter       SV40 promoter: SV40 enhancer and early promoter
>Addgene plasmid #211048 | pBiT3.1-C_WDR86:1-376 | addgene full sequence | sequence record 423381 | Addgene NGS Result
AAGACGCGTTAATTAAGACGTCGGCAGTGAAAAAAATGCTTTATTTGTGAAATTTGTGATGCTATTGCTT
TATTTGTAACCATTATAAGCTGCAATAAACAAGTTAACAACAACAATTGCATTCATTTTATGTTTCAGGT
TCAGGGGGAGGTGTGGGAGGTTTTTTAAAGCAAGTAAAACCTCTACAAATGTGGTATGGCTGATTATGAT
CCGCGGCCGCAATACGTCGACGTTATCAGCTGACTTCGTACGAGAGCCTAGGATTATGGCGCGCCACTAG
TTATTAATAGTAATCAATTACGGGGTCATTAGTTCATAGCCCATATATGGAGTTCCGCGTTACATAACTT
ACGGTAAATGGCCCGCCTGGCTGACCGCCCAACGACCCCCGCCCATTGACGTCAATAATGACGTATGTTC
CCATAGTAACGCCAATAGGGACTTTCCATTGACGTCAATGGGTGGAGTATTTACGGTAAACTGCCCACTT
GGCAGTACATCAAGTGTATCATATGCCAAGTCCGCCCCCTATTGACGTCAATGACGGTAAATGGCCCGCC
TGGCATTATGCCCAGTACATGACCTTACGGGACTTTCCTACTTGGCAGTACATCTACGTATTAGTCATCG
CTATTACCATGGTGATGCGGTTTTGGCAGTACACCAATGGGCGTGGATAGCGGTTTGACTCACGGGGATT
TCCAAGTCTCCACCCCATTGACGTCAATGGGAGTTTGTTTTGGCACCAAAATCAACGGGACTTTCCAAAA
TGTCGTAATAACCCCGCCCCGTTGACGCAAATGGGCGGTAGGCGTGTACGGTGGGAGGTCTATATAAGCA
GAGCTGGTTTAGTGAACCGTCAGATCACTAGAATCTTTATTGCGGTAGTTTATCACAGTTAAATTGCTAA
CGCAGTCAGTGCTTCTGACACAACAGTCTCGAACTTAAGCTGCAGAAGTTGGTCGTGAGGCACTGGGCAG
GTAAGTATCAAGGTTACAAGACAGGTTTAAGGAGACCAATAGAAACTGGGCTTGTCGAGACAGAGAAGAC
TCTTGCGTTTCTGATAGGCACCTATTGGTCTTACTGACATCCACTTTGCCTTTCTCTCCACAGGTGTCCA
CTCCCAGTTCAATTACAGCTCTTAAGGCTAGAGTATTAATACGACTCACTATAGGGGCGATCGCAACAAG
CTTCGGGAAGATCTGGAGCTAGCGGCGGGGGATCCGGTGGGAATTCGACACCATGGGAGGTGGAGGATCT
GCACTGAGGGTATGTGCGGACCATCGAGGGGGAATCAATTGGTTGTCCTTGTCCCCAGACGGCCAACGCC
TGCTGACAGGCTCAGAAGATGGAACGGCTCGGCTCTGGTCCACAGCAGACGGTCAGTGTTGTGCACTGTT
GCAGGGACACGAGTCATATGTCACATTTTGCCAGTTGGAGGATGAGGCCGCTTTCACTTGTAGCGCGGAT
TGTACCATAAGGCGGTGGGATGTGTTGACCGGTCAGTGCTTGCAGGTTTACAGAGGACATACCAGCATAG
TCAATCGGATCCTCGTCGCCAACAACCAGCTCTTCAGTAGTTCCTATGACCGAACAGCACGGGTCTGGAG
CGTTGATAAGGGACAAATGTCCCGAGAATTCAGGGGGCACCGCAACTGTGTTCTTACACTGGCCTACTCA
GCACCGTGGGATTTGCCATCAACCCCCTGTGCTGAAGAAGCGGCAGCTGGGGGGCTCCTGGTCACGGGGT
CAACTGACGGTACCGCAAAAGTTTGGCAGGTCGCATCAGGGTGTTGTCACCAGACACTGCGCGGTCACAC
GGGGGCGGTTCTTTGCTTGGTGCTCGATACCCCAGGACACACGGCATTTACAGGATCCACTGACGCTACG
ATACGCGCGTGGGACATCTTGAGTGGTGAGCAACTGAGAGTGTTTAGAGAGCATCGAGGTTCAGTGATTT
GTCTGGAATTGGTAAACCGGTTGGTTTACAGCGGTTCCGCTGACAGGACAGTGAAGTGTTGGTTGGCGGA
TACAGGAGAGTGTGTAAGGACATTCACTGCCCACAGACGGAACGTATCAGCTCTTAAATATCACGCTGGG
ACTCTGTTTACTGGGTCTGGGGACGCGTGCGCCAGGGCTTTTGATGCACAAAGTGGTGAGCTGAGAAGGG
TATTTAGGGGGCACACCTTTATCATTAACTGTATACAAGTGCATGGTCAAGTGCTTTACACTGCTAGCCA
TGATGGTGCCCTCCGACTGTGGGACGTTCGAGGTCTTAGGGGTGCTCCCAGACCTCCACCCCCTATGAGA
TCTCTGAGCAGACTGTTCTCAAATAAGGTAGGGTGTGCTGCCGCACCCCTCCAACCAGCCGGCTCGAGCG
GTGGGAGCTCCGGTGTGAGCGGCTGGCGGCTGTTCAAGAAGATTAGCTAAGTTTAAACGGCCGCGACTCT
AGACTGCAGGCATGCAAGCTGATTTGGCTGCTGCCACCGCTGAGCAAGGCCGCTTCGAGCAGACATGATA
AGATACATTGATGAGTTTGGACAAACCACAACTAGAATGCAGTGAAAAAAATGCTTTATTTGTGAAATTT
GTGATGCTATTGCTTTATTTGTAACCATTATAAGCTGCAATAAACAAGTTAACAACAACAATTGCATTCA
TTTTATGTTTCAGGTTCAGGGGGAGATGTGGGAGGTTTTTTTAAGCAAGTAAAACCTCTACAAATGTGGT
AAAATCTTAATTAAGACTTCTAATATAACTTCGTATAGCATACATTATACGAAGTTATGGTTCCACTGTT
GACAATTAATCATCGGCATAGTATATCGGCATAGTATAATACGACAAGGTGAGGAACTAAACCCAGGAGG
CAGATCATGATTGAACAAGATGGATTGCACGCAGGTTCTCCGGCCGCTTGGGTGGAGAGGCTATTCGGCT
ATGACTGGGCACAACAGACAATCGGCTGCTCTGATGCCGCCGTGTTCCGGCTGTCAGCGCAGGGGCGCCC
GGTTCTTTTTGTCAAGACCGACCTGTCCGGTGCCCTGAATGAACTGCAGGACGAGGCAGCGCGGCTATCG
TGGCTGGCCACGACGGGCGTTCCTTGCGCAGCTGTGCTCGACGTTGTCACTGAAGCGGGAAGGGACTGGC
TGCTATTGGGCGAAGTGCCGGGGCAGGATCTCCTGTCATCTCACCTTGCTCCTGCCGAGAAAGTATCCAT
CATGGCTGATGCAATGCGGCGGCTGCATACGCTTGATCCGGCTACCTGCCCATTCGACCACCAAGCGAAA
CATCGCATCGAGCGAGCACGTACTCGGATGGAAGCCGGTCTTGTCGATCAGGATGATCTGGACGAAGAGC
ATCAGGGGCTCGCGCCAGCCGAACTGTTCGCCAGGCTCAAGGCGCGCATGCCCGACGGCGAGGATCTCGT
CGTGACCCATGGCGATGCCTGCTTGCCGAATATCATGGTGGAAAATGGCCGCTTTTCTGGATTCATCGAC
TGTGGCCGGCTGGGTGTGGCGGACCGCTATCAGGACATAGCGTTGGCTACCCGTGATATTGCTGAAGAGC
TTGGCGGCGAATGGGCTGACCGCTTCCTCGTGCTTTACGGTATCGCCGCTCCCGATTCGCAGCGCATCGC
CTTCTATCGCCTTCTTGACGAGTTCTTCTGATTCGAAATGACCGACCAAGCGACGCCCAACCGGTATCAG
CTCACTCAAAGGCGGTAATACGGTTATCCACAGAATCAGGGGATAACGCAGGAAAGAACATGTGAGCAAA
AGGCCAGCAAAAGGCCAGGAACCGTAAAAAGGCCGCGTTGCTGGCGTTTTTCCATAGGCTCCGCCCCCCT
GACGAGCATCACAAAAATCGACGCTCAAGTCAGAGGTGGCGAAACCCGACAGGACTATAAAGATACCAGG
CGTTTCCCCCTGGAAGCTCCCTCGTGCGCTCTCCTGTTCCGACCCTGCCGCTTACCGGATACCTGTCCGC
CTTTCTCCCTTCGGGAAGCGTGGCGCTTTCTCATAGCTCACGCTGTAGGTATCTCAGTTCGGTGTAGGTC
GTTCGCTCCAAGCTGGGCTGTGTGCACGAACCCCCCGTTCAGCCCGACCGCTGCGCCTTATCCGGTAACT
ATCGTCTTGAGTCCAACCCGGTAAGACACGACTTATCGCCACTGGCAGCAGCCACTGGTAACAGGATTAG
CAGAGCGAGGTATGTAGGCGGTGCTACAGAGTTCTTGAAGTGGTGGCCTAACTACGGCTACACTAGAAGG
ACAGTATTTGGTATCTGCGCTCTGCTGAAGCCAGTTACCTTCGGAAAAAGAGTTGGTAGCTCTTGATCCG
GCAAACAAACCACCGCTGGTAGCGGTGGTTTTTTTGTTTGCAAGCAGCAGATTACGCGCAGAAAAAAAGG
ATTTCAAGAAGATCCTTTGATCTTTTCTACGGGGTCTGACGCTCAGTGGAACGAAAACTCACGTTAAGGG
ATTTTGGTCATGAGATTATCAAAAAGGATCTTCACCTAGATCCTTTTATAGTCCGGAATCGTCACACAAA
AAACCAACACACAGATGTAATGAAAATAAAGATATTTTATTGCGGCCATCGTGATGGCTAGAGTTTAGCC
CTCCCACACATAACCAGAGGGCAGCAATTCACGAATCCCAACTGCCGTCGGCTGTCCATCACTGTCCTTC
ACTATGGCTTTGATCCCAGGATGCAGATCGAGAAGCACCTGTCGGCACCGTCCGCAGGGGCTCAAGATGC
CCCTGTTCTCATTTCCGATCGCGACGATACAAGTCAGGTTGCCAGCTGCCGCAGCAGCAGCAGTGCCCAG
CACCACGAGTTCTGCACAAGGTCCCCCAGTAAAATGATATACATTGACACCAGTGAAGATGCGGCCGTCG
CTAGAGAGAGCTGCGCTGGCGACGCTGTAGTCTTCAGAGATGGGGATGCTGTTGATTGTAGCCGTTGCTC
TTTCAATGAGGGTGGATTCTTCTTGAGACAAAGGCTTGGCCATGGTGGCGCTAGTGTCAGAAGAATCGAG
CTTTTTGCAAAAGCCTAGGCCTCCAAAAAAGCCTCCTCACTACTTCTGGAATAGCTCAGAGGCCGAGGCG
GCCTCGGCCTCTGCATAAATAAAAAAAATTAGTCAGCCATGGGGCGGAGAATGGGCGGAACTGGGCGGAG
TTAGGGGCGGGATGGGCGGAGTTAGGGGCGGGACTATGGTTGCTGACTAATTGAGATGCATGCTTTGCAT
ACTTCTGCCTGCTGGGGAGCCTGGGGACTTTCCACACCTGGTTGCTGACTAATTGAGATGCATGCTTTGC
ATACTTCTGCCTGCTGGGGAGCCTGGGGACTTTCCACACCCTAACTGACACACATTCCACAGCTGGTTCT
TTCCGCCTCAGAAGGTACCTAACCAAGTTCCTCTTTCAGAGGTTATTTCAGGCCATGGTGCTGCGC
