>Addgene plasmid #211048 | pBiT3.1-C_WDR86:1-376 | depositor partial sequence | sequence record 411576 | Insert sequence
ATGGGAGGTGGAGGATCTGCACTGAGGGTATGTGCGGACCATCGAGGGGGAATCAATTGGTTGTCCTTGT
CCCCAGACGGCCAACGCCTGCTGACAGGCTCAGAAGATGGAACGGCTCGGCTCTGGTCCACAGCAGACGG
TCAGTGTTGTGCACTGTTGCAGGGACACGAGTCATATGTCACATTTTGCCAGTTGGAGGATGAGGCCGCT
TTCACTTGTAGCGCGGATTGTACCATAAGGCGGTGGGATGTGTTGACCGGTCAGTGCTTGCAGGTTTACA
GAGGACATACCAGCATAGTCAATCGGATCCTCGTCGCCAACAACCAGCTCTTCAGTAGTTCCTATGACCG
AACAGCACGGGTCTGGAGCGTTGATAAGGGACAAATGTCCCGAGAATTCAGGGGGCACCGCAACTGTGTT
CTTACACTGGCCTACTCAGCACCGTGGGATTTGCCATCAACCCCCTGTGCTGAAGAAGCGGCAGCTGGGG
GGCTCCTGGTCACGGGGTCAACTGACGGTACCGCAAAAGTTTGGCAGGTCGCATCAGGGTGTTGTCACCA
GACACTGCGCGGTCACACGGGGGCGGTTCTTTGCTTGGTGCTCGATACCCCAGGACACACGGCATTTACA
GGATCCACTGACGCTACGATACGCGCGTGGGACATCTTGAGTGGTGAGCAACTGAGAGTGTTTAGAGAGC
ATCGAGGTTCAGTGATTTGTCTGGAATTGGTAAACCGGTTGGTTTACAGCGGTTCCGCTGACAGGACAGT
GAAGTGTTGGTTGGCGGATACAGGAGAGTGTGTAAGGACATTCACTGCCCACAGACGGAACGTATCAGCT
CTTAAATATCACGCTGGGACTCTGTTTACTGGGTCTGGGGACGCGTGCGCCAGGGCTTTTGATGCACAAA
GTGGTGAGCTGAGAAGGGTATTTAGGGGGCACACCTTTATCATTAACTGTATACAAGTGCATGGTCAAGT
GCTTTACACTGCTAGCCATGATGGTGCCCTCCGACTGTGGGACGTTCGAGGTCTTAGGGGTGCTCCCAGA
CCTCCACCCCCTATGAGATCTCTGAGCAGACTGTTCTCAAATAAGGTAGGGTGTGCTGCCGCACCCCTCC
AACCAGCC
